>Addgene plasmid #160587 | pUPD2 nickase D10A Cas9 (GB1690) | depositor full sequence | sequence record 310948 | Full Sequence
CTATGAAAAGCTCAAAGGATCTCCCGAAGATAATGAGCAGAAGCAGCTGTTCGTGGAACAACACAAACAC
TACCTTGATGAGATCATCGAGCAAATAAGCGAATTCTCCAAAAGAGTGATCCTCGCCGACGCTAACCTCG
ATAAGGTGCTTTCTGCTTACAATAAGCACAGGGATAAGCCCATCAGGGAGCAGGCAGAAAACATTATCCA
CTTGTTTACTCTGACCAACTTGGGCGCGCCTGCAGCCTTCAAGTACTTCGACACCACCATAGACAGAAAG
CGGTACACCTCTACAAAGGAGGTCCTGGACGCCACACTGATTCATCAGTCAATTACGGGGCTCTATGAAA
CAAGAATCGACCTCTCTCAGCTCGGTGGAGACAGCAGGGCTGACCCCAAGAAGAAGAGGAAGGTTGGTTC
GTGAGACCACTCATCGCGACTAGTAGCGGCCGCTGCAGTCCGGCAAAAAAGGGCAAGGTGTCACCACCCT
GCCCTTTTTCTTTAAAACCGAAAAGATTACTTCGCGTTATGCAGGCTTCCTCGCTCACTGACTCGCTGCG
CTCGGTCGTTCGGCTGCGGCGAGCGGTATCAGCTCACTCAAAGGCGGTAATACGGTTATCCACAGAATCA
GGGGATAACGCAGGAAAGAACATGTGAGCAAAAGGCCAGCAAAAGGCCAGGAACCGTAAAAAGGCCGCGT
TGCTGGCGTTTTTCCACAGGCTCCGCCCCCCTGACGAGCATCACAAAAATCGACGCTCAAGTCAGAGGTG
GCGAAACCCGACAGGACTATAAAGATACCAGGCGTTTCCCCCTGGAAGCTCCCTCGTGCGCTCTCCTGTT
CCGACCCTGCCGCTTACCGGATACCTGTCCGCCTTTCTCCCTTCGGGAAGCGTGGCGCTTTCTCATAGCT
CACGCTGTAGGTATCTCAGTTCGGTGTAGGTCGTTCGCTCCAAGCTGGGCTGTGTGCACGAACCCCCCGT
TCAGCCCGACCGCTGCGCCTTATCCGGTAACTATCGTCTTGAGTCCAACCCGGTAAGACACGACTTATCG
CCACTGGCAGCAGCCACTGGTAACAGGATTAGCAGAGCGAGGTATGTAGGCGGTGCTACAGAGTTCTTGA
AGTGGTGGCCTAACTACGGCTACACTAGAAGAACAGTATTTGGTATCTGCGCTCTGCTGAAGCCAGTTAC
CTTCGGAAAAAGAGTTGGTAGCTCTTGATCCGGCAAACAAACCACCGCTGGTAGCGGTGGTTTTTTTGTT
TGCAAGCAGCAGATTACGCGCAGAAAAAAAGGATCTCAAGAAGATCCTTTGATCTTTTCTACGGGGTCTG
ACGCTCAGTGGAACGAAAACTCACGTTAAGGGATTTTGGTCATGAGATTATCAAAAAGGATCTTCACCTA
GATCCTTTTAAATTAAAAATGAAGTTTTAAATCAATCTAAAGTATATATGAGTAAACTTGGTCTGACAGC
TCGAGGCTTGGATTCTCACCAATAAAAAACGCCCGGCGGCAACCGAGCGTTCTGAACAAATCCAGATGGA
GTTCTGAGGTCATTACTGGATCTATCAACAGGAGTCCAAGCGAGCTCGATATCAAATTACGCCCCGCCCT
GCCACTCGTCGCAGTACTGTTGTAATTCATTAAGCATTCTGCCGACATGGAAGCCATCACAAACGGCATG
ATGAACCTGAATCGCCAGCGGCATCAGCACCTTGTCGCCTTGCGTATAATATTTGCCCATGGTGAAAACG
GGGGCGAAGAAGTTGTCCATATTGGCCACGTTTAAATCAAAACTGGTGAAACTCACCCAGGGATTGGCTG
ATACGAAAAACATATTCTCAATAAACCCTTTAGGGAAATAGGCCAGGTTTTCACCGTAACACGCCACATC
TTGCGAATATATGTGTAGAAACTGCCGGAAATCGTCGTGGTATTCACTCCAGAGTGATGAAAACGTTTCA
GTTTGCTCATGGAAAACGGTGTAACAAGGGTGAACACTATCCCATATCACCAGCTCACCGTCTTTCATTG
CCATACGAAATTCCGGATGAGCATTCATCAGGCGGGCAAGAATGTGAATAAAGGCCGGATAAAACTTGTG
CTTATTTTTCTTTACGGTCTTTAAAAAGGCCGTAATATCCAGCTGAACGGTCTGGTTATAGGTACATTGA
GCAACTGACTGAAATGCCTCAAAATGTTCTTTACGATGCCATTGGGATATATCAACGGTGGTATATCCAG
TGATTTTTTTCTCCATTTTAGCTTCCTTAGCTCCTGAAAATCTCGATAACTCAAAAAATACGCCCGGTAG
TGATCTTATTTCATTATGGTGAAAGTTGGAACCTCTTACGTGCCCGATCAACTCGAGTGCCACCTGACGT
CTAAGAAACCATTATTATCATGACATTAACCTATAAAAATAGGCGTATCACGAGGCAGAATTTCAGATAA
AAAAAATCCTTAGCTTTCGCTAAGGATGATTTCTGGAATTCGCGGCCGCTTCTAGAGCGATGAGTGGTCT
CGAATGGACAAGAAGTACTCCATTGGGCTCGCTATCGGCACAAACAGCGTCGGCTGGGCCGTCATTACGG
CCGAGTACAAGGTGCCGAGCAAAAAATTCAAAGTTCTGGGCAATACCGATCGCCACAGCATAAAGAAGAA
CCTCATTGGCGCCCTCCTGTTCGACTCCGGGGAAACGGACGAAGCCACGCGGCTCAAAAGAACAGCACGG
CGCAGATATACCCGCAGAAAGAATCGGATCTGCTACCTGCAGGAGATCTTTAGTAATGAGATGGCTAAGG
TGGATGACTCTTTCTTCCATAGGCTGGAGGAGTCCTTTTTGGTGGAGGAGGATAAAAAGCACGAGCGCCA
CCCAATCTTTGGCAATATCGTGGACGAGGTGGCGTACCATGAAAAGTACCCAACCATATATCATCTGAGG
AAGAAGCTTGTAGACAGTACTGATAAGGCTGACTTGCGGTTGATCTATCTCGCGCTGGCGCATATGATCA
AATTTCGGGGACACTTCCTCATCGAGGGGGACCTGAACCCAGACAACAGCGATGTCGACAAACTCTTTAT
CCAACTGGTTCAGACTTACAATCAGCTTTTCGAAGAGAACCCGATCAACGCATCCGGAGTTGACGCCAAA
GCAATCCTGAGCGCTAGGCTGTCCAAATCCCGGCGGCTCGAAAACCTCATCGCACAGCTCCCTGGGGAGA
AGAAGAACGGCCTGTTTGGTAATCTTATCGCCCTGTCACTCGGGCTGACCCCCAACTTTAAATCTAACTT
CGACCTGGCCGAAGATGCCAAGCTTCAACTGAGCAAAGACACCTACGATGATGATCTCGACAATCTGCTG
GCCCAGATCGGCGACCAGTACGCAGACCTTTTTTTGGCGGCAAAGAACCTGTCAGACGCCATTCTGCTGA
GTGATATTCTGCGAGTGAACACGGAGATCACCAAAGCTCCGCTGAGCGCTAGTATGATCAAGCGCTATGA
TGAGCACCACCAAGACTTGACTTTGCTGAAGGCCCTTGTCAGACAGCAACTGCCTGAGAAGTACAAGGAA
ATTTTCTTCGATCAGTCTAAAAATGGCTACGCCGGATACATTGACGGCGGAGCAAGCCAGGAGGAATTTT
ACAAATTTATTAAGCCCATCTTGGAAAAAATGGACGGCACCGAGGAGCTGCTGGTAAAGCTTAACAGAGA
AGATCTGTTGCGCAAACAGCGCACTTTCGACAATGGAAGCATCCCCCACCAGATTCACCTGGGCGAACTG
CACGCTATCCTCAGGCGGCAAGAGGATTTCTACCCCTTTTTGAAAGATAACAGGGAAAAGATTGAGAAAA
TCCTCACATTTCGGATACCCTACTATGTAGGCCCCCTCGCCCGGGGAAATTCCAGATTCGCGTGGATGAC
TCGCAAATCAGAAGAGACTATCACTCCCTGGAACTTCGAGGAAGTCGTGGATAAGGGGGCCTCTGCCCAG
TCCTTCATCGAAAGGATGACTAACTTTGATAAAAATCTGCCTAACGAAAAGGTGCTTCCTAAACACTCTC
TGCTGTACGAGTACTTCACAGTTTATAACGAGCTCACCAAGGTCAAATACGTCACAGAAGGGATGAGAAA
GCCAGCATTCCTGTCTGGAGAGCAGAAGAAAGCTATCGTGGACCTCCTCTTCAAGACGAACCGGAAAGTT
ACCGTGAAACAGCTCAAAGAAGATTATTTCAAAAAGATTGAATGTTTCGACTCTGTTGAAATCAGCGGAG
TGGAGGATCGCTTCAACGCATCCCTGGGAACGTATCACGATCTCCTGAAAATCATTAAAGACAAGGACTT
CCTGGACAATGAGGAGAACGAGGACATTCTTGAGGACATTGTCCTCACCCTTACGTTGTTTGAAGATAGG
GAGATGATTGAAGAACGCTTGAAAACTTACGCTCATCTCTTCGACGACAAAGTCATGAAACAGCTCAAGA
GGCGCCGATATACAGGATGGGGGCGGCTGTCAAGAAAACTGATCAATGGGATCCGAGACAAGCAGAGTGG
AAAGACAATCCTGGATTTTCTTAAGTCCGATGGATTTGCCAACCGGAACTTCATGCAGTTGATCCATGAT
GACTCTCTCACCTTTAAGGAGGACATCCAGAAAGCACAAGTTTCTGGCCAGGGGGACAGTCTCCACGAGC
ACATCGCTAATCTTGCAGGTAGCCCAGCTATCAAAAAGGGAATACTGCAGACCGTTAAGGTCGTGGATGA
ACTCGTCAAAGTAATGGGAAGGCATAAGCCCGAGAATATCGTTATCGAGATGGCCCGAGAGAACCAAACT
ACCCAGAAGGGACAGAAGAACAGTAGGGAAAGGATGAAGAGGATTGAAGAGGGTATAAAAGAACTGGGGT
CCCAAATCCTTAAGGAACACCCAGTTGAAAACACCCAGCTTCAGAATGAGAAGCTCTACCTGTACTACCT
GCAGAACGGCAGGGACATGTACGTGGATCAGGAACTGGACATCAATCGGCTCTCCGACTACGACGTGGAT
CATATCGTGCCCCAGTCTTTTCTCAAAGATGATTCTATTGATAATAAAGTGTTGACAAGATCCGATAAAA
ATAGAGGGAAGAGTGATAACGTCCCCTCAGAAGAAGTTGTCAAGAAAATGAAAAATTATTGGCGGCAGCT
GCTGAACGCCAAACTGATCACACAACGGAAGTTCGATAATCTGACTAAGGCTGAACGAGGTGGCCTGTCT
GAGTTGGATAAAGCCGGCTTCATCAAAAGGCAGCTTGTTGAGACACGCCAGATCACCAAGCACGTGGCCC
AAATTCTCGATTCACGCATGAACACCAAGTACGATGAAAATGACAAACTGATTCGAGAGGTGAAAGTTAT
TACTCTGAAGTCTAAGCTGGTTTCAGATTTCAGAAAGGACTTTCAGTTTTATAAGGTGAGAGAGATCAAC
AATTACCACCATGCGCATGATGCCTACCTGAATGCAGTGGTAGGCACTGCACTTATCAAAAAATATCCCA
AGCTTGAATCTGAATTTGTTTACGGAGACTATAAAGTGTACGATGTTAGGAAAATGATCGCAAAGTCTGA
GCAGGAAATAGGCAAGGCCACCGCTAAGTACTTCTTTTACAGCAATATTATGAATTTTTTCAAGACCGAG
ATTACACTGGCCAATGGAGAGATTCGGAAGCGACCACTTATCGAAACAAACGGAGAAACAGGAGAAATCG
TGTGGGACAAGGGTAGGGATTTCGCGACAGTCCGGAAGGTCCTGTCCATGCCGCAGGTGAACATCGTTAA
AAAGACCGAAGTACAGACCGGAGGCTTCTCCAAGGAAAGTATCCTCCCGAAAAGGAACAGCGACAAGCTG
ATCGCACGCAAAAAAGATTGGGACCCCAAGAAATACGGCGGATTCGATTCTCCTACAGTCGCTTACAGTG
TACTGGTTGTGGCCAAAGTGGAGAAAGGGAAGTCTAAAAAACTCAAAAGCGTCAAGGAACTGCTGGGCAT
CACAATCATGGAGCGATCAAGCTTCGAAAAAAACCCCATCGACTTTCTCGAGGCGAAAGGATATAAAGAG
GTCAAAAAAGACCTCATCATTAAGCTTCCCAAGTACTCTCTCTTTGAGCTTGAAAACGGCCGGAAACGAA
TGCTCGCTAGTGCGGGCGAGCTGCAGAAAGGTAACGAGCTGGCACTGCCCTCTAAATACGTTAATTTCTT
GTATCTGGCCAGCCA
Features (pLannotate 1.2.2; 9 found; start..end, strand, type, name):
    439..458     +  misc_feature   BioBrick suffix: universal suffix for all parts
    459..516     +  terminator     his operon terminator: This putative transcriptin terminator from the E. coli his operon has a 2-bp deletion introduced during synthesis. Its efficiency has not been determined.
    711..1299    -  rep_origin     ori: high-copy-number ColE1/pMB1/pBR322/pUC origin of replication
   1482..1576    -  terminator     lambda t0 terminator: transcription terminator from phage lambda
   1600..2256    -  CDS            cat: CAT_ECOLX - Experimental evidence at protein level: Swiss-Prot protein existence level 1. This enzyme is an effector of chloramphenicol resistance in bacteria. From Escherichia coli. This protein is used as a marker in many commonly used cloning vectors, such as pACYC184.
   2257..2354    -  promoter       cat promoter: promoter of the E. coli cat gene encoding chloramphenicol acetyltransferase
   2440..2483    -  terminator     bacterial terminator: putative bacterial transcription terminator
   2486..2507    +  misc_feature   BioBrick prefix: BioBrick prefix for parts that do not start with "ATG"
   2524..382     +  CDS            Cas9 (across the origin): Cas9 (Csn1) endonuclease from the Streptococcus pyogenes Type II CRISPR/Cas system generates RNA-guided double strand breaks in DNA
