>Addgene plasmid #160587 | pUPD2 nickase D10A Cas9 (GB1690) | addgene full sequence | sequence record 322079 | Addgene NGS Result
CTATGAAAAGCTCAAAGGATCTCCCGAAGATAATGAGCAGAAGCAGCTGTTCGTGGAACAACACAAACAC
TACCTTGATGAGATCATCGAGCAAATAAGCGAATTCTCCAAAAGAGTGATCCTCGCCGACGCTAACCTCG
ATAAGGTGCTTTCTGCTTACAATAAGCACAGGGATAAGCCCATCAGGGAGCAGGCAGAAAACATTATCCA
CTTGTTTACTCTGACCAACTTGGGCGCGCCTGCAGCCTTCAAGTACTTCGACACCACCATAGACAGAAAG
CGGTACACCTCTACAAAGGAGGTCCTGGACGCCACACTGATTCATCAGTCAATTACGGGGCTCTATGAAA
CAAGAATCGACCTCTCTCAGCTCGGTGGAGACAGCAGGGCTGACCCCAAGAAGAAGAGGAAGGTTTCGTG
AGACCACTCATCGCGACTAGTAGCGGCCGCTGCAGTCCGGCAAAAAAGGGCAAGGTGTCACCACCCTGCC
CTTTTTCTTTAAAACCGAAAAGATTACTTCGCGTTATGCAGGCTTCCTCGCTCACTGACTCGCTGCGCTC
GGTCGTTCGGCTGCGGCGAGCGGTATCAGCTCACTCAAAGGCGGTAATACGGTTATCCACAGAATCAGGG
GATAACGCAGGAAAGAACATGTGAGCAAAAGGCCAGCAAAAGGCCAGGAACCGTAAAAAGGCCGCGTTGC
TGGCGTTTTTCCACAGGCTCCGCCCCCCTGACGAGCATCACAAAAATCGACGCTCAAGTCAGAGGTGGCG
AAACCCGACAGGACTATAAAGATACCAGGCGTTTCCCCCTGGAAGCTCCCTCGTGCGCTCTCCTGTTCCG
ACCCTGCCGCTTACCGGATACCTGTCCGCCTTTCTCCCTTCGGGAAGCGTGGCGCTTTCTCATAGCTCAC
GCTGTAGGTATCTCAGTTCGGTGTAGGTCGTTCGCTCCAAGCTGGGCTGTGTGCACGAACCCCCCGTTCA
GCCCGACCGCTGCGCCTTATCCGGTAACTATCGTCTTGAGTCCAACCCGGTAAGACACGACTTATCGCCA
CTGGCAGCAGCCACTGGTAACAGGATTAGCAGAGCGAGGTATGTAGGCGGTGCTACAGAGTTCTTGAAGT
GGTGGCCTAACTACGGCTACACTAGAAGAACAGTATTTGGTATCTGCGCTCTGCTGAAGCCAGTTACCTT
CGGAAAAAGAGTTGGTAGCTCTTGATCCGGCAAACAAACCACCGCTGGTAGCGGTGGTTTTTTTGTTTGC
AAGCAGCAGATTACGCGCAGAAAAAAAGGATCTCAAGAAGATCCTTTGATCTTTTCTACGGGGTCTGACG
CTCAGTGGAACGAAAACTCACGTTAAGGGATTTTGGTCATGAGATTATCAAAAAGGATCTTCACCTAGAT
CCTTTTAAATTAAAAATGAAGTTTTAAATCAATCTAAAGTATATATGAGTAAACTTGGTCTGACAGCTCG
AGGCTTGGATTCTCACCAATAAAAAACGCCCGGCGGCAACCGAGCGTTCTGAACAAATCCAGATGGAGTT
CTGAGGTCATTACTGGATCTATCAACAGGAGTCCAAGCGAGCTCGATATCAAATTACGCCCCGCCCTGCC
ACTCGTCGCAGTACTGTTGTAATTCATTAAGCATTCTGCCGACATGGAAGCCATCACAAACGGCATGATG
AACCTGAATCGCCAGCGGCATCAGCACCTTGTCGCCTTGCGTATAATATTTGCCCATGGTGAAAACGGGG
GCGAAGAAGTTGTCCATATTGGCCACGTTTAAATCAAAACTGGTGAAACTCACCCAGGGATTGGCTGATA
CGAAAAACATATTCTCAATAAACCCTTTAGGGAAATAGGCCAGGTTTTCACCGTAACACGCCACATCTTG
CGAATATATGTGTAGAAACTGCCGGAAATCGTCGTGGTATTCACTCCAGAGTGATGAAAACGTTTCAGTT
TGCTCATGGAAAACGGTGTAACAAGGGTGAACACTATCCCATATCACCAGCTCACCGTCTTTCATTGCCA
TACGAAATTCCGGATGAGCATTCATCAGGCGGGCAAGAATGTGAATAAAGGCCGGATAAAACTTGTGCTT
ATTTTTCTTTACGGTCTTTAAAAAGGCCGTAATATCCAGCTGAACGGTCTGGTTATAGGTACATTGAGCA
ACTGACTGAAATGCCTCAAAATGTTCTTTACGATGCCATTGGGATATATCAACGGTGGTATATCCAGTGA
TTTTTTTCTCCATTTTAGCTTCCTTAGCTCCTGAAAATCTCGATAACTCAAAAAATACGCCCGGTAGTGA
TCTTATTTCATTATGGTGAAAGTTGGAACCTCTTACGTGCCCGATCAACTCGAGTGCCACCTGACGTCTA
AGAAACCATTATTATCATGACATTAACCTATAAAAATAGGCGTATCACGAGGCAGAATTTCAGATAAAAA
AAATCCTTAGCTTTCGCTAAGGATGATTTCTGGAATTCGCGGCCGCTTCTAGAGCGATGAGTGGTCTCGA
ATGGACAAGAAGTACTCCATTGGGCTCGCTATCGGCACAAACAGCGTCGGCTGGGCCGTCATTACGGACG
AGTACAAGGTGCCGAGCAAAAAATTCAAAGTTCTGGGCAATACCGATCGCCACAGCATAAAGAAGAACCT
CATTGGCGCCCTCCTGTTCGACTCCGGGGAAACGGCCGAAGCCACGCGGCTCAAAAGAACAGCACGGCGC
AGATATACCCGCAGAAAGAATCGGATCTGCTACCTGCAGGAGATCTTTAGTAATGAGATGGCTAAGGTGG
ATGACTCTTTCTTCCATAGGCTGGAGGAGTCCTTTTTGGTGGAGGAGGATAAAAAGCACGAGCGCCACCC
AATCTTTGGCAATATCGTGGACGAGGTGGCGTACCATGAAAAGTACCCAACCATATATCATCTGAGGAAG
AAGCTTGTAGACAGTACTGATAAGGCTGACTTGCGGTTGATCTATCTCGCGCTGGCGCATATGATCAAAT
TTCGGGGACACTTCCTCATCGAGGGGGACCTGAACCCAGACAACAGCGATGTCGACAAACTCTTTATCCA
ACTGGTTCAGACTTACAATCAGCTTTTCGAAGAGAACCCGATCAACGCATCCGGAGTTGACGCCAAAGCA
ATCCTGAGCGCTAGGCTGTCCAAATCCCGGCGGCTCGAAAACCTCATCGCACAGCTCCCTGGGGAGAAGA
AGAACGGCCTGTTTGGTAATCTTATCGCCCTGTCACTCGGGCTGACCCCCAACTTTAAATCTAACTTCGA
CCTGGCCGAAGATGCCAAGCTTCAACTGAGCAAAGACACCTACGATGATGATCTCGACAATCTGCTGGCC
CAGATCGGCGACCAGTACGCAGACCTTTTTTTGGCGGCAAAGAACCTGTCAGACGCCATTCTGCTGAGTG
ATATTCTGCGAGTGAACACGGAGATCACCAAAGCTCCGCTGAGCGCTAGTATGATCAAGCGCTATGATGA
GCACCACCAAGACTTGACTTTGCTGAAGGCCCTTGTCAGACAGCAACTGCCTGAGAAGTACAAGGAAATT
TTCTTCGATCAGTCTAAAAATGGCTACGCCGGATACATTGACGGCGGAGCAAGCCAGGAGGAATTTTACA
AATTTATTAAGCCCATCTTGGAAAAAATGGACGGCACCGAGGAGCTGCTGGTAAAGCTTAACAGAGAAGA
TCTGTTGCGCAAACAGCGCACTTTCGACAATGGAAGCATCCCCCACCAGATTCACCTGGGCGAACTGCAC
GCTATCCTCAGGCGGCAAGAGGATTTCTACCCCTTTTTGAAAGATAACAGGGAAAAGATTGAGAAAATCC
TCACATTTCGGATACCCTACTATGTAGGCCCCCTCGCCCGGGGAAATTCCAGATTCGCGTGGATGACTCG
CAAATCAGAAGAGACTATCACTCCCTGGAACTTCGAGGAAGTCGTGGATAAGGGGGCCTCTGCCCAGTCC
TTCATCGAAAGGATGACTAACTTTGATAAAAATCTGCCTAACGAAAAGGTGCTTCCTAAACACTCTCTGC
TGTACGAGTACTTCACAGTTTATAACGAGCTCACCAAGGTCAAATACGTCACAGAAGGGATGAGAAAGCC
AGCATTCCTGTCTGGAGAGCAGAAGAAAGCTATCGTGGACCTCCTCTTCAAGACGAACCGGAAAGTTACC
GTGAAACAGCTCAAAGAAGATTATTTCAAAAAGATTGAATGTTTCGACTCTGTTGAAATCAGCGGAGTGG
AGGATCGCTTCAACGCATCCCTGGGAACGTATCACGATCTCCTGAAAATCATTAAAGACAAGGACTTCCT
GGACAATGAGGAGAACGAGGACATTCTTGAGGACATTGTCCTCACCCTTACGTTGTTTGAAGATAGGGAG
ATGATTGAAGAACGCTTGAAAACTTACGCTCATCTCTTCGACGACAAAGTCATGAAACAGCTCAAGAGGC
GCCGATATACAGGATGGGGGCGGCTGTCAAGAAAACTGATCAATGGGATCCGAGACAAGCAGAGTGGAAA
GACAATCCTGGATTTTCTTAAGTCCGATGGATTTGCCAACCGGAACTTCATGCAGTTGATCCATGATGAC
TCTCTCACCTTTAAGGAGGACATCCAGAAAGCACAAGTTTCTGGCCAGGGGGACAGTCTCCACGAGCACA
TCGCTAATCTTGCAGGTAGCCCAGCTATCAAAAAGGGAATACTGCAGACCGTTAAGGTCGTGGATGAACT
CGTCAAAGTAATGGGAAGGCATAAGCCCGAGAATATCGTTATCGAGATGGCCCGAGAGAACCAAACTACC
CAGAAGGGACAGAAGAACAGTAGGGAAAGGATGAAGAGGATTGAAGAGGGTATAAAAGAACTGGGGTCCC
AAATCCTTAAGGAACACCCAGTTGAAAACACCCAGCTTCAGAATGAGAAGCTCTACCTGTACTACCTGCA
GAACGGCAGGGACATGTACGTGGATCAGGAACTGGACATCAATCGGCTCTCCGACTACGACGTGGATCAT
ATCGTGCCCCAGTCTTTTCTCAAAGATGATTCTATTGATAATAAAGTGTTGACAAGATCCGATAAAAATA
GAGGGAAGAGTGATAACGTCCCCTCAGAAGAAGTTGTCAAGAAAATGAAAAATTATTGGCGGCAGCTGCT
GAACGCCAAACTGATCACACAACGGAAGTTCGATAATCTGACTAAGGCTGAACGAGGTGGCCTGTCTGAG
TTGGATAAAGCCGGCTTCATCAAAAGGCAGCTTGTTGAGACACGCCAGATCACCAAGCACGTGGCCCAAA
TTCTCGATTCACGCATGAACACCAAGTACGATGAAAATGACAAACTGATTCGAGAGGTGAAAGTTATTAC
TCTGAAGTCTAAGCTGGTTTCAGATTTCAGAAAGGACTTTCAGTTTTATAAGGTGAGAGAGATCAACAAT
TACCACCATGCGCATGATGCCTACCTGAATGCAGTGGTAGGCACTGCACTTATCAAAAAATATCCCAAGC
TTGAATCTGAATTTGTTTACGGAGACTATAAAGTGTACGATGTTAGGAAAATGATCGCAAAGTCTGAGCA
GGAAATAGGCAAGGCCACCGCTAAGTACTTCTTTTACAGCAATATTATGAATTTTTTCAAGACCGAGATT
ACACTGGCCAATGGAGAGATTCGGAAGCGACCACTTATCGAAACAAACGGAGAAACAGGAGAAATCGTGT
GGGACAAGGGTAGGGATTTCGCGACAGTCCGGAAGGTCCTGTCCATGCCGCAGGTGAACATCGTTAAAAA
GACCGAAGTACAGACCGGAGGCTTCTCCAAGGAAAGTATCCTCCCGAAAAGGAACAGCGACAAGCTGATC
GCACGCAAAAAAGATTGGGACCCCAAGAAATACGGCGGATTCGATTCTCCTACAGTCGCTTACAGTGTAC
TGGTTGTGGCCAAAGTGGAGAAAGGGAAGTCTAAAAAACTCAAAAGCGTCAAGGAACTGCTGGGCATCAC
AATCATGGAGCGATCAAGCTTCGAAAAAAACCCCATCGACTTTCTCGAGGCGAAAGGATATAAAGAGGTC
AAAAAAGACCTCATCATTAAGCTTCCCAAGTACTCTCTCTTTGAGCTTGAAAACGGCCGGAAACGAATGC
TCGCTAGTGCGGGCGAGCTGCAGAAAGGTAACGAGCTGGCACTGCCCTCTAAATACGTTAATTTCTTGTA
TCTGGCCAGCCA
Features (pLannotate 1.2.2; 9 found; start..end, strand, type, name):
    436..455     +  misc_feature   BioBrick suffix: universal suffix for all parts
    456..513     +  terminator     his operon terminator: This putative transcriptin terminator from the E. coli his operon has a 2-bp deletion introduced during synthesis. Its efficiency has not been determined.
    708..1296    -  rep_origin     ori: high-copy-number ColE1/pMB1/pBR322/pUC origin of replication
   1479..1573    -  terminator     lambda t0 terminator: transcription terminator from phage lambda
   1597..2253    -  CDS            cat: CAT_ECOLX - Experimental evidence at protein level: Swiss-Prot protein existence level 1. This enzyme is an effector of chloramphenicol resistance in bacteria. From Escherichia coli. This protein is used as a marker in many commonly used cloning vectors, such as pACYC184.
   2254..2351    -  promoter       cat promoter: promoter of the E. coli cat gene encoding chloramphenicol acetyltransferase
   2437..2480    -  terminator     bacterial terminator: putative bacterial transcription terminator
   2483..2504    +  misc_feature   BioBrick prefix: BioBrick prefix for parts that do not start with "ATG"
   2521..382     +  CDS            Cas9 (across the origin): Cas9 (Csn1) endonuclease from the Streptococcus pyogenes Type II CRISPR/Cas system generates RNA-guided double strand breaks in DNA
