[The description below was written by a language model from this plasmid's Addgene catalogue record and pLannotate feature annotations shown in this document.]
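Description:
pUPD2 nickase D10A Cas9 (GB1690) is a GoldenBraid part-domestication (entry-level) plasmid that stores a Cas9 nickase coding sequence as a standardised, reusable DNA part for synthetic biology and CRISPR work. The backbone, pUPD2, is a self-made derivative of the BioBrick assembly plasmid pSB1C3. It replicates in E. coli from a high-copy ColE1/pUC-type origin and is selected with chloramphenicol through a cat gene driven by its own promoter and followed by the lambda t0 terminator. BioBrick prefix and suffix remnants flank the cloning position, and bacterial terminators (including a his operon terminator) insulate the insert region from the rest of the plasmid.

The insert is a synthetic sequence of about 4.1 kb, annotated as Streptococcus pyogenes Cas9 and carrying the D10A substitution. This change inactivates the RuvC nuclease domain, so the enzyme cuts only one DNA strand at the guide RNA-specified target instead of making a double-strand break. Internal BsaI and BsmBI sites were removed so that the part tolerates Type IIS assembly. It was inserted through BsmBI sites that were destroyed during cloning, and it can be released with BsaI for GoldenBraid assembly. No promoter or terminator for expressing Cas9 is annotated in the plasmid, consistent with a bare coding part that must be combined with regulatory elements in downstream transcriptional units.

The stated purpose is N-terminal and C-terminal fusion, meaning the part is intended to be joined in frame with other protein domains on either side, though the record does not name specific partners. The sequencing-derived and depositor full sequences differ by only three nucleotides in length and give the same feature layout.
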