Addgene plasmid #160587: pUPD2 nickase D10A Cas9 (GB1690)
Purpose: Nickase D10A Cas9 for Nt and Ct fusion.
Depositing lab: Diego Orzaez. Depositing organization: Agencia Estatal Consejo Superior de Investigaciones Científicas, M.P.
Backbone
  Vector backbone: pUPD2
  Backbone manufacturer: self-made; derived from the BioBrick assembly plasmid pSB1C3
  Vector type: CRISPR, Synthetic Biology
Growth in bacteria
  Bacterial resistance: Chloramphenicol, 25 μg/mL
  Growth temperature: 37°C
  Growth strain: DH5alpha
  Copy number: High Copy
Gene/Insert
  Gene/Insert name: nickase D10A Cas9
  Species: Synthetic
  Insert size (bp): 4140
  Mutation: BsaI and BsmBI sites removed
  Cloning method: Restriction Enzyme; 5′ cloning site BsmBI (destroyed during cloning); 3′ cloning site BsmBI (destroyed during cloning)
  Sequencing primers: 5′ gctttcgctaaggatgatttctgg; 3′ cagggtggtgacaccttgcc
Terms and licenses: Academic/Nonprofit Terms; Industry Terms: Not Available to Industry
Depositor comments: Compatible with GoldenBraid; insert can be released with BsaI
How to cite: pUPD2 nickase D10A Cas9 (GB1690) was a gift from Diego Orzaez (Addgene plasmid # 160587 ; http://n2t.net/addgene:160587 ; RRID:Addgene_160587)
